Addgene plasmid #112882: pGDP3 aph(9)-Ia
Purpose: This plasmid is part of the Minimal Antibiotic Resistance Platform (ARP) Kit (Addgene #1000000143). Low copy-number plasmid that constitutively expresses genes using the Pbla promoter.
Depositing lab: Gerard Wright. Depositing organization: McMaster University. Publication: A Common Platform for Antibiotic Dereplication and Adjuvant Discovery. Cox G, Sieron A, King AM, De Pascale G, Pawlowski AC, Koteva K, Wright GD. Cell Chem Biol. 2017 Jan 19;24(1):98-109. doi: 10.1016/j.chembiol.2016.11.011. Epub 2016 Dec 22. PubMed 28017602.
Backbone
  Vector backbone: pBR322
  Vector type: Bacterial Expression
Growth in bacteria
  Bacterial resistance: Ampicillin, 100 μg/mL
  Growth temperature: 37°C
  Growth strain: DH5alpha
  Copy number: Low Copy
Gene/Insert
  Gene/Insert name: aph(9)-Ia
  Species: Legionella pneumophila
  Promoter: Pbla
  Tag / fusion protein: 6xHis (C terminal on backbone); 6xHis (N terminal on backbone)
  Cloning method: Restriction Enzyme; 5′ cloning site NdeI (not destroyed); 3′ cloning site XhoI (not destroyed)
  Sequencing primers: 5′ CATGAGACAATAACCCTG; 3′ CCAACTCAGCTTCCTTTC
Terms and licenses: Academic/Nonprofit Terms; Industry Terms: Not Available to Industry
Depositor comments: JoVE antibiotic dereplication paper: Zubyk, H.L., Cox, G., Wright, G.D. Antibiotic Dereplication Using the Antibiotic Resistance Platform. J. Vis. Exp. (152), e60536, doi:10.3791/60536 (2019). (https://www.jove.com/video/60536/antibiotic-dereplication-using-the-antibiotic-resistance-platform)
How to cite: pGDP3 aph(9)-Ia was a gift from Gerard Wright (Addgene plasmid # 112882 ; http://n2t.net/addgene:112882 ; RRID:Addgene_112882)
