[The description below was written by a language model from this plasmid's Addgene catalogue record and pLannotate feature annotations shown in this document.]
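Description:
pGDP3 aph(9)-Ia is a low-copy bacterial expression plasmid built on a pBR322 backbone and belongs to the Minimal Antibiotic Resistance Platform kit, a collection of E. coli constructs that each express a single defined resistance determinant. It replicates from the pMB1/ColE1-type origin. The feature table also shows the rop gene, whose product keeps copy number low, and the bom mobilisation region, both typical of pBR322. Selection is by ampicillin through a β-lactamase (AmpR) cassette driven by its own bla promoter.

The payload is aph(9)-Ia from Legionella pneumophila, an aminoglycoside phosphotransferase gene generally associated with spectinomycin resistance. It is cloned between NdeI and XhoI sites, both retained. Expression is constitutive from a second copy of the bla promoter (Pbla), annotated as a fragment upstream of a phage T7 gene 10 ribosome binding site. The insert itself was not recognised by the automated annotation, but it corresponds to the unannotated interval between the upstream and downstream tag features. The backbone supplies an N-terminal 6xHis tag followed by a thrombin cleavage site, and a C-terminal 6xHis tag. The annotation's partial "capTEV", "9xHis" and "SET1" hits most likely reflect these histidine tags and flanking pET-style vector sequence rather than complete versions of those elements. An rrnB T2 terminator is annotated after the cassette on the reverse strand, and a short M13 origin fragment lies upstream of the promoter.

The pairing of a weak constitutive promoter with a low-copy replicon gives modest, inducer-free expression of the resistance enzyme. Strains carrying plasmids from this platform are used for antibiotic dereplication, identifying known antibiotic classes in natural product extracts, and for screening for adjuvants that counteract resistance.
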