Features (pLannotate 1.2.2; 14 found; start..end, strand, type, name):
     36..112     +  rep_origin     M13 ori (fragment): M13 bacteriophage origin of replication; arrow indicates direction of (+) strand synthesis
    138..219     +  promoter       AmpR promoter (fragment): bla
    232..254     +  RBS            RBS: efficient ribosome binding site from bacteriophage T7 gene 10 (Olins and Rangwala, 1989)
    273..289     +  CDS            capTEV™ (fragment): composite tag for in vivo biotinylation, TEV protease cleavage, and 6xHis tagging
    300..317     +  CDS            thrombin site: thrombin recognition and cleavage site
   1320..1337    +  CDS            9xHis (fragment): 9xHis affinity tag
   1347..1396    +  CDS            SET1 (fragment): solubility-enhancement tag derived from T7 phage gene 10B
   1399..1426    -  terminator     rrnB T2 terminator: transcription terminator T2 from the E. coli rrnB gene
   1451..1555    +  promoter       AmpR promoter: bla
   1556..2416    +  CDS            AmpR: β-lactamase; bla; confers resistance to ampicillin, carbenicillin, and related antibiotics
   2587..3175    +  rep_origin     ori: high-copy-number ColE1/pMB1/pBR322/pUC origin of replication
   3361..3500    -  misc_feature   bom: basis of mobility region from pBR322
   3602..3793    -  CDS            rop: Rop protein, which maintains plasmids at low copy number; rop
   3810..4190    +  CDS            YPB1_ECOLX: Protein predicted: Swiss-Prot protein existence level 4. From Escherichia coli.
>Addgene plasmid #112882 | pGDP3 aph(9)-Ia | addgene full sequence | sequence record 219862 | Addgene NGS Result
AGTAAGGCAACCCCGCCAGCCTAGCCGGGAGATCTGGCCTATTGGTTAAAAAATGAGCTGATTTAACAAA
AATTTAACGCGAATTTTAACAAAATATTAACGCTTACAATTTAGGTGGCACTTTTCGGGGAAATGTGCGC
GGAACCCCTATTTGTTTATTTTTCTAAATACATTCAAATATGTATCCGCTCATGAGACAATAACCCTGAT
AAATGCTTCTCTAGAAATAATTTTGTTTAACTTTAAGAAGGAGATATACCATGGGCAGCAGCCATCATCA
TCATCATCACAGCAGCGGCCTGGTGCCGCGCGGCAGCCATATGCTAAAACAACCAATTCAAGCTCAACAA
CTTATCGAACTTTTGAAAGTGCATTATGGAATTGATATTCATACAGCACAATTCATCCAGGGTGGTGCTG
ATACGAATGCATTTGCATATCAAGCAGATTCAGAATCCAAGTCTTATTTCATAAAGCTAAAATACGGCTA
TCATGATGAAATTAATTTATCGATAATCCGTCTTTTACATGATTCTGGAATAAAAGAAATTATTTTTCCT
ATCCATACACTTGAAGCAAAATTATTCCAGCAACTAAAGCATTTTAAAATAATTGCGTATCCATTTATTC
ATGCGCCCAATGGTTTCACCCAAAATTTAACAGGAAAACAGTGGAAACAGCTTGGAAAAGTATTAAGACA
AATTCATGAAACATCAGTTCCCATCTCGATTCAACAACAATTAAGAAAAGAAATATACTCCCCTAAATGG
CGTGAAATAGTCAGATCCTTTTATAATCAAATTGAATTTGATAATTCAGATGATAAGCTCACGGCTGCCT
TTAAATCTTTTTTTAACCAAAATAGTGCTGCAATTCATCGATTAGTTGATACTTCAGAAAAACTATCTAA
AAAAATTCAACCTGATTTAGATAAATACGTACTATGTCATTCTGATATACATGCGGGCAATGTGTTAGTC
GGTAATGAAGAGTCGATTTACATTATTGATTGGGATGAGCCTATGTTAGCTCCAAAAGAACGTGATTTGA
TGTTCATAGGTGGTGGCGTTGGTAATGTATGGAATAAACCCCATGAAATCCAATATTTTTATGAAGGTTA
TGGTGAAATAAATGTCGATAAAACAATTTTGTCTTATTACAGGCATGAACGAATTGTCGAAGATATCGCA
GTATACGGGCAAGACTTGCTTTCACGTAATCAAAACAATCAGTCCAGACTTGAAAGTTTTAAATATTTTA
AAGAAATGTTTGATCCAAACAACGTTGTTGAAATAGCTTTTGCTACAGAGCAGCTCGAGCACCACCACCA
CCACCACTGAGATCCGGCTGCTAACAAAGCCCGAAAGGAAGCTGAGTTGGCTGCTGCCACCGCTGAGCAA
AAGGCCATCCGTCAGGATGGCCTTCTGGTGGCACTTTTCGGGGAAATGTGCGCGGAACCCCTATTTGTTT
ATTTTTCTAAATACATTCAAATATGTATCCGCTCATGAGACAATAACCCTGATAAATGCTTCAATAATAT
TGAAAAAGGAAGAGTATGAGTATTCAACATTTCCGTGTCGCCCTTATTCCCTTTTTTGCGGCATTTTGCC
TTCCTGTTTTTGCTCACCCAGAAACGCTGGTGAAAGTAAAAGATGCTGAAGATCAGTTGGGTGCACGAGT
GGGTTACATCGAACTGGATCTCAACAGCGGTAAGATCCTTGAGAGTTTTCGCCCCGAAGAACGTTTTCCA
ATGATGAGCACTTTTAAAGTTCTGCTATGTGGCGCGGTATTATCCCGTATTGACGCCGGGCAAGAGCAAC
TCGGTCGCCGCATACACTATTCTCAGAATGACTTGGTTGAGTACTCACCAGTCACAGAAAAGCATCTTAC
GGATGGCATGACAGTAAGAGAATTATGCAGTGCTGCCATAACCATGAGTGATAACACTGCGGCCAACTTA
CTTCTGACAACGATCGGAGGACCGAAGGAGCTAACCGCTTTTTTGCACAACATGGGGGATCATGTAACTC
GCCTTGATCGTTGGGAACCGGAGCTGAATGAAGCCATACCAAACGACGAGCGTGACACCACGATGCCTGC
AGCAATGGCAACAACGTTGCGCAAACTATTAACTGGCGAACTACTTACTCTAGCTTCCCGGCAACAATTA
ATAGACTGGATGGAGGCGGATAAAGTTGCAGGACCACTTCTGCGCTCGGCCCTTCCGGCTGGCTGGTTTA
TTGCTGATAAATCTGGAGCCGGTGAGCGTGGGTCTCGCGGTATCATTGCAGCACTGGGGCCAGATGGTAA
GCCCTCCCGTATCGTAGTTATCTACACGACGGGGAGTCAGGCAACTATGGATGAACGAAATAGACAGATC
GCTGAGATAGGTGCCTCACTGATTAAGCATTGGTAACTGTCAGACCAAGTTTACTCATATATACTTTAGA
TTGATTTAAAACTTCATTTTTAATTTAAAAGGATCTAGGTGAAGATCCTTTTTGATAATCTCATGACCAA
AATCCCTTAACGTGAGTTTTCGTTCCACTGAGCGTCAGACCCCGTAGAAAAGATCAAAGGATCTTCTTGA
GATCCTTTTTTTCTGCGCGTAATCTGCTGCTTGCAAACAAAAAAACCACCGCTACCAGCGGTGGTTTGTT
TGCCGGATCAAGAGCTACCAACTCTTTTTCCGAAGGTAACTGGCTTCAGCAGAGCGCAGATACCAAATAC
TGTCCTTCTAGTGTAGCCGTAGTTAGGCCACCACTTCAAGAACTCTGTAGCACCGCCTACATACCTCGCT
CTGCTAATCCTGTTACCAGTGGCTGCTGCCAGTGGCGATAAGTCGTGTCTTACCGGGTTGGACTCAAGAC
GATAGTTACCGGATAAGGCGCAGCGGTCGGGCTGAACGGGGGGTTCGTGCACACAGCCCAGCTTGGAGCG
AACGACCTACACCGAACTGAGATACCTACAGCGTGAGCTATGAGAAAGCGCCACGCTTCCCGAAGGGAGA
AAGGCGGACAGGTATCCGGTAAGCGGCAGGGTCGGAACAGGAGAGCGCACGAGGGAGCTTCCAGGGGGAA
ACGCCTGGTATCTTTATAGTCCTGTCGGGTTTCGCCACCTCTGACTTGAGCGTCGATTTTTGTGATGCTC
GTCAGGGGGGCGGAGCCTATGGAAAAACGCCAGCAACGCGGCCTTTTTACGGTTCCTGGCCTTTTGCTGG
CCTTTTGCTCACATGTTCTTTCCTGCGTTATCCCCTGATTCTGTGGATAACCGTATTACCGCCTTTGAGT
GAGCTGATACCGCTCGCCGCAGCCGAACGACCGAGCGCAGCGAGTCAGTGAGCGAGGAAGCGGAAGAGCG
CCTGATGCGGTATTTTCTCCTTACGCATCTGTGCGGTATTTCACACCGCAATGGTGCACTCTCAGTACAA
TCTGCTCTGATGCCGCATAGTTAAGCCAGTATACACTCCGCTATCGCTACGTGACTGGGTCATGGCTGCG
CCCCGACACCCGCCAACACCCGCTGACGCGCCCTGACGGGCTTGTCTGCTCCCGGCATCCGCTTACAGAC
AAGCTGTGACCGTCTCCGGGAGCTGCATGTGTCAGAGGTTTTCACCGTCATCACCGAAACGCGCGAGGCA
GCTGCGGTAAAGCTCATCAGCGTGGTCGTGAAGCGATTCACAGATGTCTGCCTGTTCATCCGCGTCCAGC
TCGTTGAGTTTCTCCAGAAGCGTTAATGTCTGGCTTCTGATAAAGCGGGCCATGTTAAGGGCGGTTTTTT
CCTGTTTGGTCACTGATGCCTCCGTGTAAGGGGGATTTCTGTTCATGGGGGTAATGATACCGATGAAACG
AGAGAGGATGCTCACGATACGGGTTACTGATGATGAACATGCCCGGTTACTGGAACGTTGTGAGGGTAAA
CAACTGGCGGTATGGATGCGGCGGGACCAGAGAAAAATCACTCAGGGTCAATGCCAGCGCTTCGTTAATA
CAGATGTAGGTGTTCCACAGGGTAGCCAGCAGCATCCTGCGATGCAGATCCGGAACATAATGGTGCAGGG
CGCTGACTTCCGCGTTTCCAGACTTTACGAAACACGGAAACCGAAGACCATTCATGTTGTTGCTCAGGTC
GCAGACGTTTTGCAGCAGCAGTCGCTTCACGTTCGCTCGCGTATCGGTGATTCATTCTGCTAACC
