>Addgene plasmid #112882 | pGDP3 aph(9)-Ia | depositor partial sequence | sequence record 212766 | aph(9)-Ia sequence
ATGCTAAAACAACCAATTCAAGCTCAACAACTTATCGAACTTTTGAAAGTGCATTATGGAATTGATATTC
ATACAGCACAATTCATCCAGGGTGGTGCTGATACGAATGCATTTGCATATCAAGCAGATTCAGAATCCAA
GTCTTATTTCATAAAGCTAAAATACGGCTATCATGATGAAATTAATTTATCGATAATCCGTCTTTTACAT
GATTCTGGAATAAAAGAAATTATTTTTCCTATCCATACACTTGAAGCAAAATTATTCCAGCAACTAAAGC
ATTTTAAAATAATTGCGTATCCATTTATTCATGCGCCCAATGGTTTCACCCAAAATTTAACAGGAAAACA
GTGGAAACAGCTTGGAAAAGTATTAAGACAAATTCATGAAACATCAGTTCCCATCTCGATTCAACAACAA
TTAAGAAAAGAAATATACTCCCCTAAATGGCGTGAAATAGTCAGATCCTTTTATAATCAAATTGAATTTG
ATAATTCAGATGATAAGCTCACGGCTGCCTTTAAATCTTTTTTTAACCAAAATAGTGCTGCAATTCATCG
ATTAGTTGATACTTCAGAAAAACTATCTAAAAAAATTCAACCTGATTTAGATAAATACGTACTATGTCAT
TCTGATATACATGCGGGCAATGTGTTAGTCGGTAATGAAGAGTCGATTTACATTATTGATTGGGATGAGC
CTATGTTAGCTCCAAAAGAACGTGATTTGATGTTCATAGGTGGTGGCGTTGGTAATGTATGGAATAAACC
CCATGAAATCCAATATTTTTATGAAGGTTATGGTGAAATAAATGTCGATAAAACAATTTTGTCTTATTAC
AGGCATGAACGAATTGTCGAAGATATCGCAGTATACGGGCAAGACTTGCTTTCACGTAATCAAAACAATC
AGTCCAGACTTGAAAGTTTTAAATATTTTAAAGAAATGTTTGATCCAAACAACGTTGTTGAAATAGCTTT
TGCTACAGAGCAGTAA
